Addgene plasmid #220552: LT3GEPIR-NEK8shRNA1
Purpose: To inducibly knockdown NEK8 expression
Depositing lab: Sean Lee. Depositing organization: Tulane University.
Backbone
  Vector backbone: LT3GEPIR
  Backbone manufacturer: Dr. Johannes Zuber
  Vector type: Lentiviral
  Selectable markers: Puromycin
Growth in bacteria
  Bacterial resistance: Ampicillin, 100 μg/mL
  Growth temperature: 37°C
  Growth strain: NEB Stable
  Copy number: High Copy
Gene/Insert
  Gene/Insert name: NEK8 shRNA1
  gRNA/shRNA sequence: CCTGGAAGACAAAGCCCTTAT
  Species: H. sapiens (human)
  Insert size (bp): 125
  Entrez Gene: NEK8 (a.k.a. JCK, NEK12A, NPHP9, RHPD2)
  Promoter: TRE3G (TetOP) promoter
  Cloning method: Restriction Enzyme; 5′ cloning site XhoI (not destroyed); 3′ cloning site EcoRI (not destroyed)
  Sequencing primers: 5′ TGTTTGAATGAGGCTTCAGTAC; 3′ CAGCGGGGCTGCTAAAGCGCATGC
Terms and licenses: Academic/Nonprofit Terms; Industry Terms: Not Available to Industry
How to cite: LT3GEPIR-NEK8shRNA1 was a gift from Sean Lee (Addgene plasmid # 220552 ; http://n2t.net/addgene:220552 ; RRID:Addgene_220552)
