[The description below was written by a language model from this plasmid's Addgene catalogue record and pLannotate feature annotations shown in this document.]
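Description:
LT3GEPIR-NEK8shRNA1 is a third-generation-style, self-inactivating HIV-1 lentiviral vector for doxycycline-inducible knockdown of human NEK8, built on the all-in-one Tet-On LT3GEPIR backbone. In bacteria it is maintained through a high-copy ColE1/pUC origin with ampicillin resistance. An f1 origin and remnants of lac and lacZα sequences are also present as backbone carry-over. The viral portion comprises an RSV promoter fused to a truncated 5' LTR, the Ψ packaging signal with a short gag fragment, the RRE for Rev-dependent export of the genomic RNA, the cPPT/CTS, a WPRE, and a ΔU3 3' LTR, which leaves the integrated provirus without LTR promoter activity. An SV40 poly(A) signal and an SV40 origin lie downstream of the 3' LTR.

The payload consists of two transcription units. The first is driven by the TRE3G Tet-responsive promoter and encodes EGFP, followed by a roughly 125 bp NEK8 shRNA cassette cloned between XhoI and EcoRI. The annotated 3' miR-30a flanking sequence indicates that the hairpin sits in a microRNA scaffold within the 3' untranslated region of the EGFP transcript, so green fluorescence reports shRNA expression. The second unit uses the constitutive mouse PGK promoter to express puromycin N-acetyltransferase and, through an EMCV IRES, the reverse tetracycline transactivator rtTA3. Transduced cells can therefore be selected with puromycin and already carry the activator. Adding doxycycline allows rtTA3 to bind TRE3G and switch on EGFP and the NEK8-targeting shRNA together. The construct is used to generate stable mammalian cell populations in which NEK8 depletion can be induced on demand and tracked by fluorescence.
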