Features (pLannotate 1.2.2; 32 found; start..end, strand, type, name):
      1..41      +  rep_origin     RSF ori (fragment): Plasmids containing the RSF 1030 origin of replication can be propagated in E. coli cells that contain additional plasmids with compatible origins.
     43..135     +  CDS            lacI (fragment): lac repressor; lacI; The lac repressor binds to the lac operator to inhibit transcription in E. coli. This inhibition can be relieved by adding lactose or isopropyl-β-D-thiogalactopyranoside (IPTG).
    148..169     +  protein_bind   CAP binding site: CAP binding activates transcription in the presence of cAMP. E. coli catabolite activator protein
    184..214     +  promoter       lac promoter: promoter for the E. coli lac operon
    222..238     +  protein_bind   lac operator: The lac repressor binds to the lac operator to inhibit transcription in E. coli. This inhibition can be relieved by adding lactose or isopropyl-β-D-thiogalactopyranoside (IPTG). lac repressor encoded by lacI
    283..301     +  promoter       T3 promoter: promoter for bacteriophage T3 RNA polymerase
    329..555     +  promoter       RSV promoter: Rous sarcoma virus enhancer/promoter
    556..736     +  LTR            5' LTR (truncated): truncated 5' long terminal repeat (LTR) from HIV-1
    783..908     +  misc_feature   HIV-1 Ψ: packaging signal of human immunodeficiency virus type 1
    892..1255    +  CDS            HIV-1 gag (fragment): gag protein from human immunodeficiency virus 1; gag
   1401..1634    +  misc_feature   RRE: The Rev response element (RRE) of HIV-1 allows for Rev-dependent mRNA export from the nucleus to the cytoplasm.
   2011..2111    +  CDS            Rev (fragment): human immunodeficiency virus 1 (HIV-1) Rev protein; rev; enhances nuclear export of unspliced and incompletely spliced viral mRNAs
   2130..2247    +  misc_feature   cPPT/CTS: central polypurine tract and central termination sequence of HIV-1
   2263..2641    +  promoter       TRE3G promoter: 3rd-generation Tet-responsive promoter that can be activated by binding of Tet-On® 3G
   2665..3384    +  CDS            EGFP: the original enhanced GFP (Yang et al., 1996) mammalian codon-optimized
   3620..3747    +  ncRNA          3' miR-30a: sequence downstream of the 71-nt precursor of the human miR-30a microRNA (Zeng et al., 2002) miRNA
   3772..4271    +  promoter       PGK promoter: mouse phosphoglycerate kinase 1 promoter
   4292..4891    +  CDS            PuroR: puromycin N-acetyltransferase; pac from Streptomyces alboniger; confers resistance to puromycin
   5057..5519    +  misc_feature   IRES: internal ribosome entry site (IRES) of the encephalomyocarditis virus (EMCV)
   5542..6230    +  CDS            rtTA3 (fragment): reverse tetracycline transactivator 3 activates expression from Tet-responsive promoters in the presence of doxycycline
   6160..6270    +  CDS            VP48: 3 tandem repeats of the minimal activation domain of herpes simplex virus VP16 (Cheng et al., 2013)
   6325..6913    +  misc_feature   WPRE: woodchuck hepatitis virus posttranscriptional regulatory element
   6930..7118    +  CDS            nef (fragment): NEF_HV1Z2 - Experimental evidence at protein level: Swiss-Prot protein existence level 1. Extracellular Nef protein targets CD4(+) T-lymphocytes for apoptosis by interacting with CXCR4 surface receptors. From Human immunodeficiency virus type 1 group M subtype D (isolate Z2/CDC-Z34) (HIV-1).
   7120..7353    +  LTR            3' LTR (ΔU3): self-inactivating 3' long terminal repeat (LTR) from HIV-1
   7425..7546    +  polyA_signal   SV40 poly(A) signal: SV40 polyadenylation signal
   7586..7721    +  rep_origin     SV40 ori: SV40 origin of replication
   7742..7760    -  promoter       T7 promoter: promoter for bacteriophage T7 RNA polymerase
   7768..7923    +  CDS            lacZα (fragment): LacZα fragment of β-galactosidase; lacZ fragment
   7928..8356    +  rep_origin     f1 ori (sequence partly withheld): f1 bacteriophage origin of replication; arrow indicates direction of (+) strand synthesis
   8409..8513    +  promoter       AmpR promoter: bla
   8514..9374    +  CDS            AmpR: β-lactamase; bla; confers resistance to ampicillin, carbenicillin, and related antibiotics
   9545..10133   +  rep_origin     ori: high-copy-number ColE1/pMB1/pBR322/pUC origin of replication
>Addgene plasmid #220552 | LT3GEPIR-NEK8shRNA1 | addgene full sequence | sequence record 437958 | Addgene NGS Result
AACGACCGAGCGCAGCGAGTCAGTGAGCGAGGAAGCGGAAGAGCGCCCAATACGCAAACCGCCTCTCCCC
GCGCGTTGGCCGATTCATTAATGCAGCTGGCACGACAGGTTTCCCGACTGGAAAGCGGGCAGTGAGCGCA
ACGCAATTAATGTGAGTTAGCTCACTCATTAGGCACCCCAGGCTTTACACTTTATGCTTCCGGCTCGTAT
GTTGTGTGGAATTGTGAGCGGATAACAATTTCACACAGGAAACAGCTATGACCATGATTACGCCAAGCGC
GCAATTAACCCTCACTAAAGGGAACAAAAGCTGGAGCTGCAAGCTTAATGTAGTCTTATGCAATACTCTT
GTAGTCTTGCAACATGGTAACGATGAGTTAGCAACATGCCTTACAAGGAGAGAAAAAGCACCGTGCATGC
CGATTGGTGGAAGTAAGGTGGTACGATCGTGCCTTATTAGGAAGGCAACAGACGGGTCTGACATGGATTG
GACGAACCACTGAATTGCCGCATTGCAGAGATATTGTATTTAAGTGCCTAGCTCGATACATAAACGGGTC
TCTCTGGTTAGACCAGATCTGAGCCTGGGAGCTCTCTGGCTAACTAGGGAACCCACTGCTTAAGCCTCAA
TAAAGCTTGCCTTGAGTGCTTCAAGTAGTGTGTGCCCGTCTGTTGTGTGACTCTGGTAACTAGAGATCCC
TCAGACCCTTTTAGTCAGTGTGGAAAATCTCTAGCAGTGGCGCCCGAACAGGGACTTGAAAGCGAAAGGG
AAACCAGAGGAGCTCTCTCGACGCAGGACTCGGCTTGCTGAAGCGCGCACGGCAAGAGGCGAGGGGCGGC
GACTGGTGAGTACGCCAAAAATTTTGACTAGCGGAGGCTAGAAGGAGAGAGATGGGTGCGAGAGCGTCAG
TATTAAGCGGGGGAGAATTAGATCGCGATGGGAAAAAATTCGGTTAAGGCCAGGGGGAAAGAAAAAATAT
AAATTAAAACATATAGTATGGGCAAGCAGGGAGCTAGAACGATTCGCAGTTAATCCTGGCCTGTTAGAAA
CATCAGAAGGCTGTAGACAAATACTGGGACAGCTACAACCATCCCTTCAGACAGGATCAGAAGAACTTAG
ATCATTATATAATACAGTAGCAACCCTCTATTGTGTGCATCAAAGGATAGAGATAAAAGACACCAAGGAA
GCTTTAGACAAGATAGAGGAAGAGCAAAACAAAAGTAAGACCACCGCACAGCAAGCGGCCGCTGATCTTC
AGACCTGGAGGAGGAGATATGAGGGACAATTGGAGAAGTGAATTATATAAATATAAAGTAGTAAAAATTG
AACCATTAGGAGTAGCACCCACCAAGGCAAAGAGAAGAGTGGTGCAGAGAGAAAAAAGAGCAGTGGGAAT
AGGAGCTTTGTTCCTTGGGTTCTTGGGAGCAGCAGGAAGCACTATGGGCGCAGCGTCAATGACGCTGACG
GTACAGGCCAGACAATTATTGTCTGGTATAGTGCAGCAGCAGAACAATTTGCTGAGGGCTATTGAGGCGC
AACAGCATCTGTTGCAACTCACAGTCTGGGGCATCAAGCAGCTCCAGGCAAGAATCCTGGCTGTGGAAAG
ATACCTAAAGGATCAACAGCTCCTGGGGATTTGGGGTTGCTCTGGAAAACTCATTTGCACCACTGCTGTG
CCTTGGAATGCTAGTTGGAGTAATAAATCTCTGGAACAGATTTGGAATCACACGACCTGGATGGAGTGGG
ACAGAGAAATTAACAATTACACAAGCTTAATACACTCCTTAATTGAAGAATCGCAAAACCAGCAAGAAAA
GAATGAACAAGAATTATTGGAATTAGATAAATGGGCAAGTTTGTGGAATTGGTTTAACATAACAAATTGG
CTGTGGTATATAAAATTATTCATAATGATAGTAGGAGGCTTGGTAGGTTTAAGAATAGTTTTTGCTGTAC
TTTCTATAGTGAATAGAGTTAGGCAGGGATATTCACCATTATCGTTTCAGACCCACCTCCCAACCCCGAG
GGGACCCGACAGGCCCGAAGGAATAGAAGAAGAAGGTGGAGAGAGAGACAGAGACAGATCCATTCGATTA
GTGAACGGATCTCGACGGTATCGGTTAACTTTTAAAAGAAAAGGGGGGATTGGGGGGTACAGTGCAGGGG
AAAGAATAGTAGACATAATAGCAACAGACATACAAACTAAAGAATTACAAAAACAAATTACAAAAATTCA
AAATTTTATCGATTCTAGATTCGAGTTTACTCCCTATCAGTGATAGAGAACGTATGAAGAGTTTACTCCC
TATCAGTGATAGAGAACGTATGCAGACTTTACTCCCTATCAGTGATAGAGAACGTATAAGGAGTTTACTC
CCTATCAGTGATAGAGAACGTATGACCAGTTTACTCCCTATCAGTGATAGAGAACGTATCTACAGTTTAC
TCCCTATCAGTGATAGAGAACGTATATCCAGTTTACTCCCTATCAGTGATAGAGAACGTATAAGCTTTAG
GCGTGTACGGTGGGCGCCTATAAAAGCAGAGCTCGTTTAGTGAACCGTCAGATCGCCTGGAGCAATTCCA
CAACACTTTTGTCTTATACCAACTTTCCGTACCACTTCCTACCCTCGTAAAGTCGAGCTTGCGTTGGATC
CACCATGGTGAGCAAGGGCGAGGAGCTGTTCACCGGGGTGGTGCCCATCCTGGTCGAGCTGGACGGCGAC
GTAAACGGCCACAAGTTCAGCGTGTCTGGCGAGGGCGAGGGCGATGCCACCTACGGCAAGCTGACCCTGA
AGTTCATCTGCACCACCGGCAAGCTGCCCGTGCCCTGGCCCACCCTCGTGACCACCCTGACCTACGGCGT
GCAGTGCTTCAGCCGCTACCCCGACCACATGAAGCAGCACGACTTCTTCAAGTCCGCCATGCCCGAAGGC
TACGTCCAGGAGCGCACCATCTTCTTCAAGGACGACGGCAACTACAAGACCCGCGCCGAGGTGAAGTTCG
AGGGCGACACCCTGGTGAACCGCATCGAGCTGAAGGGCATCGACTTCAAGGAGGACGGCAACATCCTGGG
GCACAAGCTGGAGTACAACTACAACAGCCACAACGTCTATATCATGGCCGACAAGCAGAAGAACGGCATC
AAGGCGAACTTCAAGATCCGCCACAACATCGAGGACGGCAGCGTGCAGCTCGCCGACCACTACCAGCAGA
ACACCCCCATCGGCGACGGCCCCGTGCTGCTGCCCGACAACCACTACCTGAGCACCCAGTCCGCCCTGAG
CAAAGACCCCAACGAGAAGCGCGATCACATGGTCCTGCTGGAGTTCGTGACCGCCGCCGGGATCACTCTC
GGCATGGACGAGCTGTACAAGTAATGACGTACGGCGGCCGCCTCGACTAGGGATAACAGGGTAATTGTTT
GAATGAGGCTTCAGTACTTTACAGAATCGTTGCCTGCACATCTTGGAAACACTTGCTGGGATTACTTCGA
CTTCTTAACCCAACAGAAGGCTCGAGAAGGTATATTGCTGTTGACAGTGAGCGACCTGGAAGACAAAGCC
CTTATTAGTGAAGCCACAGATGTAATAAGGGCTTTGTCTTCCAGGGTGCCTACTGCCTCGGACTTCAAGG
GGTCTAGAATTCGAGCAATTATCTTGTTTACTAAAACTGAATACCTTGCTATCTCTTTGATACATTTTTA
CAAAGCTGAATTAAAATGGTATAAATTAAATCACTTTTTTCAATTGACGCGTAATTCTACCGGGTAGGGG
AGGCGCTTTTCCCAAGGCAGTCTGGAGCATGCGCTTTAGCAGCCCCGCTGGGCACTTGGCGCTACACAAG
TGGCCTCTGGCCTCGCACACATTCCACATCCACCGGTAGGCGCCAACCGGCTCCGTTCTTTGGTGGCCCC
TTCGCGCCACCTTCTACTCCTCCCCTAGTCAGGAAGTTCCCCCCCGCCCCGCAGCTCGCGTCGTGCAGGA
CGTGACAAATGGAAGTAGCACGTCTCACTAGTCTCGTGCAGATGGACAGCACCGCTGAGCAATGGAAGCG
GGTAGGCCTTTGGGGCAGCGGCCAATAGCAGCTTTGCTCCTTCGCTTTCTGGGCTCAGAGGCTGGGAAGG
GGTGGGTCCGGGGGCGGGCTCAGGGGCGGGCTCAGGGGCGGGGCGGGCGCCCGAAGGTCCTCCGGAGGCC
CGGCATTCTGCACGCTTCAAAAGCGCACGTCTGCCGCGCTGTTCTCCTCTTCCTCATCTCCGGGCCTTTC
GACCTGCAGCCCAAGCTTACCATGACCGAGTACAAGCCCACGGTGCGCCTCGCCACCCGCGACGACGTCC
CCAGGGCCGTACGCACCCTCGCCGCCGCGTTCGCCGACTACCCCGCCACGCGCCACACCGTCGATCCGGA
CCGCCACATCGAGCGGGTCACCGAGCTGCAAGAACTCTTCCTCACGCGCGTCGGGCTCGACATCGGCAAG
GTGTGGGTCGCGGACGACGGCGCCGCGGTGGCGGTCTGGACCACGCCGGAGAGCGTCGAAGCGGGGGCGG
TGTTCGCCGAGATCGGCCCGCGCATGGCCGAGTTGAGCGGTTCCCGGCTGGCCGCGCAGCAACAGATGGA
AGGCCTCCTGGCGCCGCACCGGCCCAAGGAGCCCGCGTGGTTCCTGGCCACCGTCGGCGTCTCGCCCGAC
CACCAGGGCAAGGGTCTGGGCAGCGCCGTCGTGCTCCCCGGAGTGGAGGCGGCCGAGCGCGCCGGGGTGC
CCGCCTTCCTGGAGACCTCCGCGCCCCGCAACCTCCCCTTCTACGAGCGGCTCGGCTTCACCGTCACCGC
CGACGTCGAGGTGCCCGAAGGACCGCGCACCTGGTGCATGACCCGCAAGCCCGGTGCCTGACGCCCGCCC
CACGACCCGCAGCGCCCGACCGAAAGGAGCGCACGACCCCATGCATCCAATTCCGCCCCCCCCCCCTAAC
GTTACTGGCCGAAGCCGCTTGGAATAAGGCCGGTGTGCGTTTGTCTATATGTTATTTTCCACCATATTGC
CGTCTTTTGGCAATGTGAGGGCCCGGAAACCTGGCCCTGTCTTCTTGACGAGCATTCCTAGGGGTCTTTC
CCCTCTCGCCAAAGGAATGCAAGGTCTGTTGAATGTCGTGAAGGAAGCAGTTCCTCTGGAAGCTTCTTGA
AGACAAACAACGTCTGTAGCGACCCTTTGCAGGCAGCGGAACCCCCCACCTGGCGACAGGTGCCTCTGCG
GCCAAAAGCCACGTGTATAAGATACACCTGCAAAGGCGGCACAACCCCAGTGCCACGTTGTGAGTTGGAT
AGTTGTGGAAAGAGTCAAATGGCTCTCCTCAAGCGTATTCAACAAGGGGCTGAAGGATGCCCAGAAGGTA
CCCCATTGTATGGGATCTGATCTGGGGCCTCGGTGCACATGCTTTACATGTGTTTAGTCGAGGTTAAAAA
AACGTCTAGGCCCCCCGAACCACGGGGACGTGGTTTTCCTTTGAAAAACACGATGATAATATGGCCACAA
CCATGAGTAGACTGGACAAGAGCAAAGTCATAAACGGAGCTCTGGAATTACTCAATGGTGTCGGTATCGA
AGGCCTGACGACAAGGAAACTCGCTCAAAAGCTGGGAGTTGAGCAGCCTACCCTGTACTGGCACGTGAAG
AACAAGCGGGCCCTGCTCGATGCCCTGCCAATCGAGATGCTGGACAGGCATCATACCCACTTCTGCCCCC
TGGAAGGCGAGTCATGGCAAGACTTTCTGCGGAACAACGCCAAGTCATACCGCTGTGCTCTCCTCTCACA
TCGCGACGGGGCTAAAGTGCATCTCGGCACCCGCCCAACAGAGAAACAGTACGAAACCCTGGAAAATCAG
CTCGCGTTCCTGTGTCAGCAAGGCTTCTCCCTGGAGAACGCACTGTACGCTCTGTCCGCCGTGGGCCACT
TTACACTGGGCTGCGTATTGGAGGAACAGGAGCATCAAGTAGCAAAAGAGGAAAGAGAGACACCTACCAC
CGATTCTATGCCCCCACTTCTGAGACAAGCAATTGAGCTGTTCGACCGGCAGGGAGCCGAACCTGCCTTC
CTTTTCGGCCTGGAACTAATCATATGTGGCCTGGAGAAACAGCTAAAGTGCGAAAGCGGCGGGCCGACCG
ACGCCCTTGACGATTTTGACTTAGACATGCTCCCAGCCGATGCCCTTGACGACTTTGACCTTGATATGCT
GCCTGCTGACGCTCTTGACGATTTTGACCTTGACATGCTCCCCGGGTAATCCGGACTCGACCTGCAGCCA
AGCTTATCGAAACGCGTCTGGAACAATCAACCTCTGGATTACAAAATTTGTGAAAGATTGACTGGTATTC
TTAACTATGTTGCTCCTTTTACGCTATGTGGATACGCTGCTTTAATGCCTTTGTATCATGCTATTGCTTC
CCGTATGGCTTTCATTTTCTCCTCCTTGTATAAATCCTGGTTGCTGTCTCTTTATGAGGAGTTGTGGCCC
GTTGTCAGGCAACGTGGCGTGGTGTGCACTGTGTTTGCTGACGCAACCCCCACTGGTTGGGGCATTGCCA
CCACCTGTCAGCTCCTTTCCGGGACTTTCGCTTTCCCCCTCCCTATTGCCACGGCGGAACTCATCGCCGC
CTGCCTTGCCCGCTGCTGGACAGGGGCTCGGCTGTTGGGCACTGACAATTCCGTGGTGTTGTCGGGGAAG
CTGACGTCCTTTCCATGGCTGCTCGCCTGTGTTGCCACCTGGATTCTGCGCGGGACGTCCTTCTGCTACG
TCCCTTCGGCCCTCAATCCAGCGGACCTTCCTTCCCGCGGCCTGCTGCCGGCTCTGCGGCCTCTTCCGCG
TCTTCGCCTTCGCCCTCAGACGAGTCGGATCTCCCTTTGGGCCGCCTCCCCGCCTGGAATTAATTCTGCA
GTCGAGACCTAGAAAAACATGGAGCAATCACAAGTAGCAATACAGCAGCTACCAATGCTGATTGTGCCTG
GCTAGAAGCACAAGAGGAGGAGGAGGTGGGTTTTCCAGTCACACCTCAGGTACCTTTAAGACCAATGACT
TACAAGGCAGCTGTAGATCTTAGCCACTTTTTAAAAGAAAAGGGGGGACTGGAAGGGCTAATTCACTCCC
AACGAAGACAAGATCTGCTTTTTGCTTGTACTGGGTCTCTCTGGTTAGACCAGATCTGAGCCTGGGAGCT
CTCTGGCTAACTAGGGAACCCACTGCTTAAGCCTCAATAAAGCTTGCCTTGAGTGCTTCAAGTAGTGTGT
GCCCGTCTGTTGTGTGACTCTGGTAACTAGAGATCCCTCAGACCCTTTTAGTCAGTGTGGAAAATCTCTA
GCAGTAGTAGTTCATGTCATCTTATTATTCAGTATTTATAACTTGCAAAGAAATGAATATCAGAGAGTGA
GAGGAACTTGTTTATTGCAGCTTATAATGGTTACAAATAAAGCAATAGCATCACAAATTTCACAAATAAA
GCATTTTTTTCACTGCATTCTAGTTGTGGTTTGTCCAAACTCATCAATGTATCTTATCATGTCTGGCTCT
AGCTATCCCGCCCCTAACTCCGCCCATCCCGCCCCTAACTCCGCCCAGTTCCGCCCATTCTCCGCCCCAT
GGCTGACTAATTTTTTTTATTTATGCAGAGGCCGAGGCCGCCTCGGCCTCTGAGCTATTCCAGAAGTAGT
GAGGAGGCTTTTTTGGAGGCCTAGGGACGTACCCAATTCGCCCTATAGTGAGTCGTATTACGCGCGCTCA
CTGGCCGTCGTTTTACAACGTCGTGACTGGGAAAACCCTGGCGTTACCCAACTTAATCGCCTTGCAGCAC
ATCCCCCTTTCGCCAGCTGGCGTAATAGCGAAGAGGCCCGCACCGATCGCCCTTCCCAACAGTTGCGCAG
CCTGAATGGCGAATGGG
[124 nt withheld, positions 7928-8051]
C
[91 nt withheld, positions 8053-8143]
A
[49 nt withheld, positions 8145-8193]
CCTTTGACGTTGGAGTCCACGTTCTTT
[37 nt withheld, positions 8221-8257]
ACCCTATCTCGGTCTATTCTTTTGATTTATAAGGGATTTTGCCGATTTCGGCCTATTGGTTAAAAAATGA
GCTGATTTAACAAAAATTTAACGCGAATTTTAACAAAATATTAACGCTTACAATTTAGGTGGCACTTTTC
GGGGAAATGTGCGCGGAACCCCTATTTGTTTATTTTTCTAAATACATTCAAATATGTATCCGCTCATGAG
ACAATAACCCTGATAAATGCTTCAATAATATTGAAAAAGGAAGAGTATGAGTATTCAACATTTCCGTGTC
GCCCTTATTCCCTTTTTTGCGGCATTTTGCCTTCCTGTTTTTGCTCACCCAGAAACGCTGGTGAAAGTAA
AAGATGCTGAAGATCAGTTGGGTGCACGAGTGGGTTACATCGAACTGGATCTCAACAGCGGTAAGATCCT
TGAGAGTTTTCGCCCCGAAGAACGTTTTCCAATGATGAGCACTTTTAAAGTTCTGCTATGTGGCGCGGTA
TTATCCCGTATTGACGCCGGGCAAGAGCAACTCGGTCGCCGCATACACTATTCTCAGAATGACTTGGTTG
AGTACTCACCAGTCACAGAAAAGCATCTTACGGATGGCATGACAGTAAGAGAATTATGCAGTGCTGCCAT
AACCATGAGTGATAACACTGCGGCCAACTTACTTCTGACAACGATCGGAGGACCGAAGGAGCTAACCGCT
TTTTTGCACAACATGGGGGATCATGTAACTCGCCTTGATCGTTGGGAACCGGAGCTGAATGAAGCCATAC
CAAACGACGAGCGTGACACCACGATGCCTGTAGCAATGGCAACAACGTTGCGCAAACTATTAACTGGCGA
ACTACTTACTCTAGCTTCCCGGCAACAATTAATAGACTGGATGGAGGCGGATAAAGTTGCAGGACCACTT
CTGCGCTCGGCCCTTCCGGCTGGCTGGTTTATTGCTGATAAATCTGGAGCCGGTGAGCGTGGGTCTCGCG
GTATCATTGCAGCACTGGGGCCAGATGGTAAGCCCTCCCGTATCGTAGTTATCTACACGACGGGGAGTCA
GGCAACTATGGATGAACGAAATAGACAGATCGCTGAGATAGGTGCCTCACTGATTAAGCATTGGTAACTG
TCAGACCAAGTTTACTCATATATACTTTAGATTGATTTAAAACTTCATTTTTAATTTAAAAGGATCTAGG
TGAAGATCCTTTTTGATAATCTCATGACCAAAATCCCTTAACGTGAGTTTTCGTTCCACTGAGCGTCAGA
CCCCGTAGAAAAGATCAAAGGATCTTCTTGAGATCCTTTTTTTCTGCGCGTAATCTGCTGCTTGCAAACA
AAAAAACCACCGCTACCAGCGGTGGTTTGTTTGCCGGATCAAGAGCTACCAACTCTTTTTCCGAAGGTAA
CTGGCTTCAGCAGAGCGCAGATACCAAATACTGTTCTTCTAGTGTAGCCGTAGTTAGGCCACCACTTCAA
GAACTCTGTAGCACCGCCTACATACCTCGCTCTGCTAATCCTGTTACCAGTGGCTGCTGCCAGTGGCGAT
AAGTCGTGTCTTACCGGGTTGGACTCAAGACGATAGTTACCGGATAAGGCGCAGCGGTCGGGCTGAACGG
GGGGTTCGTGCACACAGCCCAGCTTGGAGCGAACGACCTACACCGAACTGAGATACCTACAGCGTGAGCT
ATGAGAAAGCGCCACGCTTCCCGAAGGGAGAAAGGCGGACAGGTATCCGGTAAGCGGCAGGGTCGGAACA
GGAGAGCGCACGAGGGAGCTTCCAGGGGGAAACGCCTGGTATCTTTATAGTCCTGTCGGGTTTCGCCACC
TCTGACTTGAGCGTCGATTTTTGTGATGCTCGTCAGGGGGGCGGAGCCTATGGAAAAACGCCAGCAACGC
GGCCTTTTTACGGTTCCTGGCCTTTTGCTGGCCTTTTGCTCACATGTTCTTTCCTGCGTTATCCCCTGAT
TCTGTGGATAACCGTATTACCGCCTTTGAGTGAGCTGATACCGCTCGCCGCAGCCG
